>Addgene plasmid #128510 | pPHAGE-CR-PINK1-C-TAP | addgene full sequence | sequence record 256209 | Addgene NGS Result
GATAGTTACCGGATAAGGCGCAGCGGTCGGGCTGAACGGGGGGTTCGTGCACACAGCCCAGCTTGGAGCG
AACGACCTACACCGAACTGAGATACCTACAGCGTGAGCTATGAGAAAGCGCCACGCTTCCCGAAGGGAGA
AAGGCGGACAGGTATCCGGTAAGCGGCAGGGTCGGAACAGGAGAGCGCACGAGGGAGCTTCCAGGGGGAA
ACGCCTGGTATCTTTATAGTCCTGTCGGGTTTCGCCACCTCTGACTTGAGCGTCGATTTTTGTGATGCTC
GTCAGGGGGGCGGAGCCTATGGAAAAACGCCAGCAACGCGGCCTTTTTACGGTTCCTGGCCTTTTGCTGG
CCTTTTGCTCACATGTTCTTTCCTGCGTTATCCCCTGATTCTGTGGATAACCGTATTACCGCCTTTGAGT
GAGCTGATACCGCTCGCCGCAGCCGAACGACCGAGCGCAGCGAGTCAGTGAGCGAGGAAGCGGAAGAGCG
CCCAATACGCAAACCGCCTCTCCCCGCGCGTTGGCCGATTCATTAATGCAGCAAGCTCATGGCTGACTAA
TTTTTTTTATTTATGCAGAGGCCGAGGCCGCCTCGGCCTCTGAGCTATTCCAGAAGTAGTGAGGAGGCTT
TTTTGGAGGCCTAGGCTTTTGCAAAAAGCTCCCCGTGGCACGACAGGTTTCCCGACTGGAAAGCGGGCAG
TGAGCGCAACGCAATTAATGTGAGTTAGCTCACTCATTAGGCACCCCAGGCTTTACACTTTATGCTTCCG
GCTCGTATGTTGTGTGGAATTGTGAGCGGATAACAATTTCACACAGGAAACAGCTATGACATGATTACGA
ATTTCACAAATAAAGCATTTTTTTCACTGCATTCTAGTTGTGGTTTGTCCAAACTCATCAATGTATCTTA
TCATGTCTGGATCAACTGGATAACTCAAGCTAACCAAAATCATCCCAAACTTCCCACCCCATACCCTATT
ACCACTGCCAATTACCTGTGGTTTCATTTACTCTAAACCTGTGATTCCTCTGAATTATTTTCATTTTAAA
GAAATTGTATTTGTTAAATATGTACTACAAACTTAGTAGTTGGAAGGGCTAATTCACTCCCAAAGAAGAC
AAGATATCCTTGATCTGTGGATCTACCACACACAAGGCTACTTCCCTGATTAGCAGAACTACACACCAGG
GCCAGGGGTCAGATATCCACTGACCTTTGGATGGTGCTACAAGCTAGTACCAGTTGAGCCAGATAAGGTA
GAAGAGGCCAATAAAGGAGAGAACACCAGCTTGTTACACCCTGTGAGCCTGCATGGGATGGATGACCCGG
AGAGAGAAGTGTTAGAGTGGAGGTTTGACAGCCGCCTAGCATTTCATCACGTGGCCCGAGAGCTGCATCC
GGAGTACTTCAAGAACTGCTGATATCGAGCTTGCTACAAGGGACTTTCCGCTGGGGACTTTCCAGGGAGG
CGTGGCCTGGGCGGGACTGGGGAGTGGCGAGCCCTCAGATCCTGCATATAAGCAGCTGCTTTTTGCCTGT
ACTGGGTCTCTCTGGTTAGACCAGATCTGAGCCTGGGAGCTCTCTGGCTAACTAGGGAACCCACTGCTTA
AGCCTCAATAAAGCTTGCCTTGAGTGCTTCAAGTAGTGTGTGCCCGTCTGTTGTGTGACTCTGGTAACTA
GAGATCCCTCAGACCCTTTTAGTCAGTGTGGAAAATCTCTAGCAGTGGCGCCCGAACAGGGACTTGAAAG
CGAAAGGGAAACCAGAGGAGCTCTCTCGACGCAGGACTCGGCTTGCTGAAGCGCGCACGGCAAGAGGCGA
GGGGCGGCGACTGGTGAGTACGCCAAAAATTTTGACTAGCGGAGGCTAGAAGGAGAGAGATGGGTGCGAG
AGCGTCAGTATTAAGCGGGGGAGAATTAGATCGCGATGGGAAAAAATTCGGTTAAGGCCAGGGGGAAAGA
AAAAATATAAATTAAAACATATAGTATGGGCAAGCAGGGAGCTAGAACGATTCGCAGTTAATCCTGGCCT
GTTAGAAACATCAGAAGGCTGTAGACAAATACTGGGACAGCTACAACCATCCCTTCAGACAGGATCAGAA
GAACTTAGATCATTATATAATACAGTAGCAACCCTCTATTGTGTGCATCAAAGGATAGAGATAAAAGACA
CCAAGGAAGCTTTAGACAAGATAGAGGAAGAGCAAAACAAAAGTAAGACCACCGCACAGCAAGCGGCCGG
CCGCTGATCTTCAGACCTGGAGGAGGAGATATGAGGGACAATTGGAGAAGTGAATTATATAAATATAAAG
TAGTAAAAATTGAACCATTAGGAGTAGCACCCACCAAGGCAAAGAGAAGAGTGGTGCAGAGAGAAAAAAG
AGCAGTGGGAATAGGAGCTTTGTTCCTTGGGTTCTTGGGAGCAGCAGGAAGCACTATGGGCGCAGCGTCA
ATGACGCTGACGGTACAGGCCAGACAATTATTGTCTGGTATAGTGCAGCAGCAGAACAATTTGCTGAGGG
CTATTGAGGCGCAACAGCATCTGTTGCAACTCACAGTCTGGGGCATCAAGCAGCTCCAGGCAAGAATCCT
GGCTGTGGAAAGATACCTAAAGGATCAACAGCTCCTGGGGATTTGGGGTTGCTCTGGAAAACTCATTTGC
ACCACTGCTGTGCCTTGGAATGCTAGTTGGAGTAATAAATCTCTGGAACAGATTTGGAATCACACGACCT
GGATGGAGTGGGACAGAGAAATTAACAATTACACAAGCTTAATACACTCCTTAATTGAAGAATCGCAAAA
CCAGCAAGAAAAGAATGAACAAGAATTATTGGAATTAGATAAATGGGCAAGTTTGTGGAATTGGTTTAAC
ATAACAAATTGGCTGTGGTATATAAAATTATTCATAATGATAGTAGGAGGCTTGGTAGGTTTAAGAATAG
TTTTTGCTGTACTTTCTATAGTGAATAGAGTTAGGCAGGGATATTCACCATTATCGTTTCAGACCCACCT
CCCAACCCCGAGGGGACCCGACAGGCCCGAAGGAATAGAAGAAGAAGGTGGAGAGAGAGACAGAGACAGA
TCCATTCGATTAGTGAACGGATCTCGACGGTATCGCCGAATTAATTCACAAATGGCAGTATTCATCCACA
ATTTTAAAAGAAAAGGGGGGATTGGGGGGTACAGTGCAGGGGAAAGAATAGTAGACATAATAGCAACAGA
CATACAAACTAAAGAATTACAAAAACAAATTACAAAAATTCAAAATTTTCGGGTTTATTACAGGGACAGC
AGAGATCCAGTTTGGACTAGTGGAGTTCCGCGTTACATAACTTACGGTAAATGGCCCGCCTGGCTGACCG
CCCAACGACCCCCGCCCATTGACGTCAATAATGACGTATGTTCCCATAGTAACGCCAATAGGGACTTTCC
ATTGACGTCAATGGGTGGAGTATTTACGGTAAACTGCCCACTTGGCAGTACATCAAGTGTATCATATGCC
AAGTACGCCCCCTATTGACGTCAATGACGGTAAATGGCCCGCCTGGCATTATGCCCAGTACATGACCTTA
TGGGACTTTCCTACTTGGCAGTACATCTACGTATTAGTCATCGCTATTACCATGGTGATGCGGTTTTGGC
AGTACATCAATGGGCGTGGATAGCGGTTTGACTCACGGGGATTTCCAAGTCTCCACCCCATTGACGTCAA
TGGGAGTTTGTTTTGGCACCAAAATCAACGGGACTTTCCAAAATGTCGTAACAACTCCGCCCCATTGACG
CAAATGGGCGGTAGGCGTGTACGGTGGGAGGTCTATATAAGCAGAGCTCGTTTAGTGAACCGTCAGATCG
CCTGGAGACGCCATCCACGCTGTTTTGACCTCCATAGAAGACACCGGCGGCCGCAGATCTCTCGAGGTTG
ATCTAATACGACTCACTATAGGGAGACCCAAGCTGGCTAGTTAAGCTATCAACAAGTTTGTACAAAAAAG
CAGGCTCCACCATGGCGGTGCGACAAGCGCTGGGCCGCGGCCTGCAGCTGGGTCGAGCGCTGCTGCTGCG
CTTCACGGGCAAGCCCGGCCGGGCCTACGGCTTGGGGCGGCCGGGCCCGGCGGCGGGCTGTGTCCGCGGG
GAGCGTCCAGGCTGGGCCGCAGGACCGGGCGCGGAGCCTCGCAGGGTCGGGCTCGGGCTCCCTAACCGTC
TCCGCTTCTTCCGCCAGTCGGTGGCCGGGCTGGCGGCGCGGTTGCAGCGGCAGTTCGTGGTGCGGGCCTG
GGGCTGCGCGGGCCCTTGCGGCCGGGCAGTCTTTCTGGCCTTCGGGCTAGGGCTGGGCCTCATCGAGGAA
AAACAGGCGGAGAGCCGGCGGGCGGTCTCGGCCTGTCAGGAGATCCAGGCAATTTTTACCCAGAAAAGCA
AGCCGGGGCCTGACCCGTTGGACACGAGACGCTTGCAGGGCTTTCGGCTGGAGGAGTATCTGATAGGGCA
GTCCATTGGTAAGGGCTGCAGTGCTGCTGTGTATGAAGCCACCATGCCTACATTGCCCCAGAACCTGGAG
GTGACAAAGAGCACCGGGTTGCTTCCAGGGAGAGGCCCAGGTACCAGTGCACCAGGAGAAGGGCAGGAGC
GAGCTGCGGGGGCCCCTGCCTTCCCCTTGGCCATCAAGATGATGTGGAACATCTCGGCAGGTTCCTCCAG
CGAAGCCATCTTGAACACAATGAGCCAGGAGCTGGTCCCAGCGAGCCGAGTGGCCTTGGCTGGGGAGTAT
GGAGCAGTCACTTACAGAAAATCCAAGAGAGGTCCCAAGCAACTAGCCCCTCACCCCAACATCATCCGGG
TTCTCCGCGCCTTCACCTCTTCCGTGCCGCTGCTGCCAGGGGCCCTGGTCGACTACCCTGATGTGCTGCC
CTCACGCCTCCACCCTGAAGGCCTGGGCCATGGCCGGACGCTGTTCCTCGTTATGAAGAACTATCCCTGT
ACCCTGCGCCAGTACCTTTGTGTGAACACACCCAGCCCCCGCCTCGCCGCCATGATGCTGCTGCAGCTGC
TGGAAGGCGTGGACCATCTGGTTCAACAGGGCATCGCGCACAGAGACCTGAAATCCGACAACATCCTTGT
GGAGCTGGACCCAGACGGCTGCCCCTGGCTGGTGATCGCAGATTTTGGCTGCTGCCTGGCTGATGAGAGC
ATCGGCCTGCAGTTGCCCTTCAGCAGCTGGTACGTGGATCGGGGCGGAAACGGCTGTCTGATGGCCCCAG
AGGTGTCCACGGCCCGTCCTGGCCCCAGGGCAGTGATTGACTACAGCAAGGCTGATGCCTGGGCAGTGGG
AGCCATCGCCTATGAAATCTTCGGGCTTGTCAATCCCTTCTACGGCCAGGGCAAGGCCCACCTTGAAAGC
CGCAGCTACCAAGAGGCTCAGCTACCTGCACTGCCCGAGTCAGTGCCTCCAGACGTGAGACAGTTGGTGA
GGGCACTGCTCCAGCGAGAGGCCAGCAAGAGACCATCTGCCCGAGTAGCCGCAAATGTGCTTCATCTAAG
CCTCTGGGGTGAACATATTCTAGCCCTGAAGAATCTGAAGTTAGACAAGATGGTTGGCTGGCTCCTCCAA
CAATCGGCCGCCACTTTGTTGGCCAACAGGCTCACAGAGAAGTGTTGTGTGGAAACAAAAATGAAGATGC
TCTTTCTGGCTAACCTGGAGTGTGAAACGCTCTGCCAGGCAGCCCTCCTCCTCTGCTCATGGAGGGCAGC
CCTGTTGGACCCAGCTTTCTTGTACAAAGTGGTTGATCTAGAGGGCCCGCGGTTCGAACTCGAGGACTAC
AAGGACGACGATGACAAGTCGGCCGCTGGAGGATACCCCTACGACGTGCCCGACTACGCCTAGAATTCCG
CCCCCCCCCCCTAACGTTACTGGCCGAAGCCGCTTGGAATAAGGCCGGTGTGCGTTTGTCTATATGTTAT
TTTCCACCATATTGCCGTCTTTTGGCAATGTGAGGGCCCGGAAACCTGGCCCTGTCTTCTTGACGAGCAT
TCCTAGGGGTCTTTCCCCTCTCGCCAAAGGAATGCAAGGTCTGTTGAATGTCGTGAAGGAAGCAGTTCCT
CTGGAAGCTTCTTGAAGACAAACAACGTCTGTAGCGACCCTTTGCAGGCAGCGGAACCCCCCACCTGGCG
ACAGGTGCCTCTGCGGCCAAAAGCCACGTGTATAAGATACACCTGCAAAGGCGGCACAACCCCAGTGCCA
CGTTGTGAGTTGGATAGTTGTGGAAAGAGTCAAATGGCTCTCCTCAAGCGTATTCAACAAGGGGCTGAAG
GATGCCCAGAAGGTACCCCATTGTATGGGATCTGATCTGGGGCCTCGGTGCACATGCTTTACATGTGTTT
AGTCGAGGTTAAAAAAACGTCTAGGCCCCCCGAACCACGGGGACGTGGTTTTCCTTTGAAAAACACGATG
ATAATATGGCCACAACCATGACCGAGTACAAGCCCACGGTGCGCCTCGCCACCCGCGACGACGTCCCCAG
GGCCGTACGCACCCTCGCCGCCGCGTTCGCCGACTACCCCGCCACGCGCCACACCGTCGATCCGGACCGC
CACATCGAGCGGGTCACCGAGCTGCAAGAACTCTTCCTCACGCGCGTCGGGCTCGACATCGGCAAGGTGT
GGGTCGCGGACGACGGCGCCGCGGTGGCGGTCTGGACCACGCCGGAGAGCGTCGAAGCGGGGGCGGTGTT
CGCCGAGATCGGCCCGCGCATGGCCGAGTTGAGCGGTTCCCGGCTGGCCGCGCAGCAACAGATGGAAGGC
CTCCTGGCGCCGCACCGGCCCAAGGAGCCCGCGTGGTTCCTGGCCACCGTCGGCGTCTCGCCCGACCACC
AGGGCAAGGGTCTGGGCAGCGCCGTCGTGCTCCCCGGAGTGGAGGCGGCCGAGCGCGCCGGGGTGCCCGC
CTTCCTGGAGACCTCCGCGCCCCGCAACCTCCCCTTCTACGAGCGGCTCGGCTTCACCGTCACCGCCGAC
GTCGAGGTGCCCGAAGGACCGCGCACCTGGTGCATGACCCGCAAGCCCGGTGCCTGATGCATCGATGGAT
CCTAATCAACCTCTGGATTACAAAATTTGTGAAAGATTGACTGGTATTCTTAACTATGTTGCTCCTTTTA
CGCTATGTGGATACGCTGCTTTAATGCCTTTGTATCATGCTATTGCTTCCCGTATGGCTTTCATTTTCTC
CTCCTTGTATAAATCCTGGTTGCTGTCTCTTTATGAGGAGTTGTGGCCCGTTGTCAGGCAACGTGGCGTG
GTGTGCACTGTGTTTGCTGACGCAACCCCCACTGGTTGGGGCATTGCCACCACCTGTCAGCTCCTTTCCG
GGACTTTCGCTTTCCCCCTCCCTATTGCCACGGCGGAACTCATCGCCGCCTGCCTTGCCCGCTGCTGGAC
AGGGGCTCGGCTGTTGGGCACTGACAATTCCGTGGTGTTGTCGGGGAAATCATCGTCCTTTCCTTGGCTG
CTCGCCTGTGTTGCCACCTGGATTCTGCGCGGGACGTCCTTCTGCTACGTCCCTTCGGCCCTCAATCCAG
CGGACCTTCCTTCCCGCGGCCTGCTGCCGGCTCTGCGGCCTCTTCCGCGTCTTCGCCTTCGCCCTCAGAC
GAGTCGGATCTCCCTTTGGGCCGCCTCCCCGCCTGAGATCCTTTAAGACCAATGACTTACAAGGCAGCTG
TAGATCTTAGCCACTTTTTAAAAGAAAAGGGGGGACTGGAAGGGCTAATTCACTCCCAACGAAGACAAGA
TCTGCTTTTTGCTTGTACTGGGTCTCTCTGGTTAGACCAGATCTGAGCCTGGGAGCTCTCTGGCTAACTA
GGGAACCCACTGCTTAAGCCTCAATAAAGCTTGCCTTGAGTGCTTCAAGTAGTGTGTGCCCGTCTGTTGT
GTGACTCTGGTAACTAGAGATCCCTCAGACCCTTTTAGTCAGTGTGGAAAATCTCTAGCAGTAGTAGTTC
ATGTCATCTTATTATTCAGTATTTATAACTTGCAAAGAAATGAATATCAGAGAGTGAGAGGCCCGGGTTA
ATTAAGGAAAGGGCTAGATCATTCTTGAAGACGAAAGGGCCTCGTGATACGCCTATTTTTATAGGTTAAT
GTCATGATAATAATGGTTTCTTAGACGTCAGGTGGCACTTTTCGGGGAAATGTGCGCGGAACCCCTATTT
GTTTATTTTTCTAAATACATTCAAATATGTATCCGCTCATGAGACAATAACCCTGATAAATGCTTCAATA
ATATTGAAAAAGGAAGAGTATGAGTATTCAACATTTCCGTGTCGCCCTTATTCCCTTTTTTGCGGCATTT
TGCCTTCCTGTTTTTGCTCACCCAGAAACGCTGGTGAAAGTAAAAGATGCTGAAGATCAGTTGGGTGCAC
GAGTGGGTTACATCGAACTGGATCTCAACAGCGGTAAGATCCTTGAGAGTTTTCGCCCCGAAGAACGTTT
TCCAATGATGAGCACTTTTAAAGTTCTGCTATGTGGCGCGGTATTATCCCGTGTTGACGCCGGGCAAGAG
CAACTCGGTCGCCGCATACACTATTCTCAGAATGACTTGGTTGAGTACTCACCAGTCACAGAAAAGCATC
TTACGGATGGCATGACAGTAAGAGAATTATGCAGTGCTGCCATAACCATGAGTGATAACACTGCGGCCAA
CTTACTTCTGACAACGATCGGAGGACCGAAGGAGCTAACCGCTTTTTTGCACAACATGGGGGATCATGTA
ACTCGCCTTGATCGTTGGGAACCGGAGCTGAATGAAGCCATACCAAACGACGAGCGTGACACCACGATGC
CTGTAGCAATGGCAACAACGTTGCGCAAACTATTAACTGGCGAACTACTTACTCTAGCTTCCCGGCAACA
ATTAATAGACTGGATGGAGGCGGATAAAGTTGCAGGACCACTTCTGCGCTCGGCCCTTCCGGCTGGCTGG
TTTATTGCTGATAAATCTGGAGCCGGTGAGCGTGGGTCTCGCGGTATCATTGCAGCACTGGGGCCAGATG
GTAAGCCCTCCCGTATCGTAGTTATCTACACGACGGGGAGTCAGGCAACTATGGATGAACGAAATAGACA
GATCGCTGAGATAGGTGCCTCACTGATTAAGCATTGGTAACTGTCAGACCAAGTTTACTCATATATACTT
TAGATTGATTTAAAACTTCATTTTTAATTTAAAAGGATCTAGGTGAAGATCCTTTTTGATAATCTCATGA
CCAAAATCCCTTAACGTGAGTTTTCGTTCCACTGAGCGTCAGACCCCGTAGAAAAGATCAAAGGATCTTC
TTGAGATCCTTTTTTTCTGCGCGTAATCTGCTGCTTGCAAACAAAAAAACCACCGCTACCAGCGGTGGTT
TGTTTGCCGGATCAAGAGCTACCAACTCTTTTTCCGAAGGTAACTGGCTTCAGCAGAGCGCAGATACCAA
ATACTGTTCTTCTAGTGTAGCCGTAGTTAGGCCACCACTTCAAGAACTCTGTAGCACCGCCTACATACCT
CGCTCTGCTAATCCTGTTACCAGTGGCTGCTGCCAGTGGCGATAAGTCGTGTCTTACCGGGTTGGACTCA
AGAC
Features (pLannotate 1.2.2; 29 found; start..end, strand, type, name):
    488..542     +  CDS            lacI (fragment): lac repressor; lacI; The lac repressor binds to the lac operator to inhibit transcription in E. coli. This inhibition can be relieved by adding lactose or isopropyl-β-D-thiogalactopyranoside (IPTG).
    548..641     +  rep_origin     SV40 ori (fragment): SV40 origin of replication
    666..703     +  CDS            lacI (fragment): lac repressor; lacI; The lac repressor binds to the lac operator to inhibit transcription in E. coli. This inhibition can be relieved by adding lactose or isopropyl-β-D-thiogalactopyranoside (IPTG).
    716..737     +  protein_bind   CAP binding site: CAP binding activates transcription in the presence of cAMP. E. coli catabolite activator protein
    752..782     +  promoter       lac promoter: promoter for the E. coli lac operon
    790..806     +  protein_bind   lac operator: The lac repressor binds to the lac operator to inhibit transcription in E. coli. This inhibition can be relieved by adding lactose or isopropyl-β-D-thiogalactopyranoside (IPTG). lac repressor encoded by lacI
    840..923     +  polyA_signal   SV40 poly(A) signal (fragment): SV40 polyadenylation signal
   1090..1419    +  CDS            nef (fragment): NEF_HV1BR - Experimental evidence at protein level: Swiss-Prot protein existence level 1. Extracellular Nef protein targets CD4(+) T-lymphocytes for apoptosis by interacting with CXCR4 surface receptors (PubMed:14990729). From Human immunodeficiency virus type 1 group M subtype B (isolate BRU/LAI) (HIV-1).
   1467..1724    +  LTR            5' LTR (truncated): truncated 5' long terminal repeat (LTR) from HIV-1
   1771..1896    +  misc_feature   HIV-1 Ψ: packaging signal of human immunodeficiency virus type 1
   1880..2218    +  CDS            HIV-1 gag (fragment): gag protein from human immunodeficiency virus 1; gag
   2393..2626    +  misc_feature   RRE: The Rev response element (RRE) of HIV-1 allows for Rev-dependent mRNA export from the nucleus to the cytoplasm.
   3003..3103    +  CDS            Rev (fragment): human immunodeficiency virus 1 (HIV-1) Rev protein; rev; enhances nuclear export of unspliced and incompletely spliced viral mRNAs
   3152..3269    +  misc_feature   cPPT/CTS: central polypurine tract and central termination sequence of HIV-1
   3321..3624    +  enhancer       CMV enhancer: human cytomegalovirus immediate early enhancer
   3625..3828    +  promoter       CMV promoter: human cytomegalovirus (CMV) immediate early promoter
   3924..3942    +  promoter       T7 promoter: promoter for bacteriophage T7 RNA polymerase
   3972..3996    +  protein_bind   attB1: mutant version of attB; recombination site for the Gateway® BP reaction BP Clonase™
   4002..5744    +  CDS            PINK1: human PTEN-induced putative kinase 1, a mitochondria serine/threonine protein kinase
   5749..5773    -  protein_bind   attB2: mutant version of attB; recombination site for the Gateway® BP reaction BP Clonase™
   5808..5828    +  CDS            FLAG (fragment): FLAG® epitope tag, followed by an enterokinase cleavage site
   5982..6444    +  misc_feature   IRES: internal ribosome entry site (IRES) of the encephalomyocarditis virus (EMCV)
   6458..7057    +  CDS            PuroR: puromycin N-acetyltransferase; pac from Streptomyces alboniger; confers resistance to puromycin
   7074..7662    +  misc_feature   WPRE: woodchuck hepatitis virus posttranscriptional regulatory element
   7670..7735    +  CDS            nef (fragment): NEF_HV1Z2 - Experimental evidence at protein level: Swiss-Prot protein existence level 1. Extracellular Nef protein targets CD4(+) T-lymphocytes for apoptosis by interacting with CXCR4 surface receptors. From Human immunodeficiency virus type 1 group M subtype D (isolate Z2/CDC-Z34) (HIV-1).
   7737..7970    +  LTR            3' LTR (ΔU3): self-inactivating 3' long terminal repeat (LTR) from HIV-1
   8175..8279    +  promoter       AmpR promoter: bla
   8280..9140    +  CDS            AmpR: β-lactamase; bla; confers resistance to ampicillin, carbenicillin, and related antibiotics
   9311..305     +  rep_origin     ori (across the origin): high-copy-number ColE1/pMB1/pBR322/pUC origin of replication
