[The description below was written by a language model from this plasmid's Addgene catalogue record and pLannotate feature annotations shown in this document.]
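Description:
pPHAGE-CR-PINK1-C-TAP is an HIV-1-based, self-inactivating lentiviral transfer plasmid for constitutive expression of human PINK1 (PTEN induced kinase 1, a mitochondrial serine/threonine kinase) in mammalian cells. It is built on the pPHAGE C-TAP backbone, totals about 9.6 kb, and is maintained in E. coli through a high-copy ColE1/pUC-type origin with ampicillin resistance (AmpR). The viral portion comprises a truncated 5' LTR, the Ψ packaging signal with an adjoining gag fragment, the Rev response element for Rev-dependent nuclear export of the genomic RNA, the cPPT/CTS, and a ΔU3 3' LTR that inactivates LTR promoter activity after integration. Packaging functions are not encoded on the plasmid and must be supplied separately.

Between the LTRs, the CMV enhancer and promoter drive the PINK1 open reading frame, which is flanked by attB1 and attB2 Gateway recombination sites, although the record lists Gibson assembly as the cloning method. The catalogue describes C-terminal FLAG and HA tags for tandem affinity purification. The annotation picks up only a FLAG fragment downstream of attB2 and does not mark an HA tag. An EMCV IRES then links puromycin N-acetyltransferase to the same transcript, so puromycin selection enriches for transduced cells expressing the cassette, and a WPRE enhances transcript expression. The insert carries a synonymous change at Q5 that removes the PAM recognised by an sgRNA, leaving the protein sequence unaltered but making the transgene resistant to Cas9 cutting. This design suits rescue or re-expression of tagged PINK1 in cells where the endogenous gene is targeted by CRISPR, and affinity-purification studies of its interaction partners.
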