Addgene plasmid #128510: pPHAGE-CR-PINK1-C-TAP
Purpose: Lentiviral constitutive expression of CRISPR-resistant PINK1 with c-terminal FLAG and HA tag.
Depositing lab: Mohan Babu. Depositing organization: University of Regina. Publication: Rewiring of the Human Mitochondrial Interactome during Neuronal Reprogramming Reveals Regulators of the Respirasome and Neurogenesis. Moutaoufik MT, Malty R, Amin S, Zhang Q, Phanse S, Gagarinova A, Zilocchi M, Hoell L, Minic Z, Gagarinova M, Aoki H, Stockwell J, Jessulat M, Goebels F, Broderick K, Scott NE, Vlasblom J, Musso G, Prasad B, Lamantea E, Garavaglia B, Rajput A, Murayama K, Okazaki Y, Foster LJ, Bader GD, Cayabyab FS, Babu M. iScience. 2019 Sep 4;19:1114-1132. doi: 10.1016/j.isci.2019.08.057. PubMed 31536960.
Backbone
  Vector backbone: pPHAGE C-TAP
  Backbone size w/o insert (bp): 10056
  Total vector size (bp): 9593
  Vector type: Mammalian Expression, Lentiviral
  Selectable markers: Puromycin
Growth in bacteria
  Bacterial resistance: Ampicillin, 100 μg/mL
  Growth temperature: 30°C
  Growth strain: NEB Stable
  Copy number: High Copy
Gene/Insert
  Gene/Insert name: PTEN induced kinase 1
  Species: H. sapiens (human)
  Mutation: Synonymous silent mutation in Q5 to render sgRNA PAM site silent
  Entrez Gene: PINK1 (a.k.a. BRPK, PARK6)
  Promoter: CMV
  Tag / fusion protein: FLAG and HA tags (C terminal on insert)
  Cloning method: Gibson Cloning
  Sequencing primers: 5′ CMV-F CGCAAATGGGCGGTAGGCGTG, ATCCACGCTGTTTTGACCTC; 3′ AAGAAGCGGAGACGGTTAGG
Terms and licenses: Academic/Nonprofit Terms; Industry Terms: Not Available to Industry
How to cite: pPHAGE-CR-PINK1-C-TAP was a gift from Mohan Babu (Addgene plasmid # 128510 ; http://n2t.net/addgene:128510 ; RRID:Addgene_128510)
